>Addgene plasmid #188668 | SGEP-shRLuc-802 | addgene full sequence | sequence record 375059 | Addgene NGS Result
CGCGGAACCCCTATTTGTTTATTTTTCTAAATACATTCAAATATGTATCCGCTCATGAGACAATAACCCT
GATAAATGCTTCAATAATATTGAAAAAGGAAGAGTATGAGTATTCAACATTTCCGTGTCGCCCTTATTCC
CTTTTTTGCGGCATTTTGCCTTCCTGTTTTTGCTCACCCAGAAACGCTGGTGAAAGTAAAAGATGCTGAA
GATCAGTTGGGTGCACGAGTGGGTTACATCGAACTGGATCTCAACAGCGGTAAGATCCTTGAGAGTTTTC
GCCCCGAAGAACGTTTTCCAATGATGAGCACTTTTAAAGTTCTGCTATGTGGCGCGGTATTATCCCGTAT
TGACGCCGGGCAAGAGCAACTCGGTCGCCGCATACACTATTCTCAGAATGACTTGGTTGAGTACTCACCA
GTCACAGAAAAGCATCTTACGGATGGCATGACAGTAAGAGAATTATGCAGTGCTGCCATAACCATGAGTG
ATAACACTGCGGCCAACTTACTTCTGACAACGATCGGAGGACCGAAGGAGCTAACCGCTTTTTTGCACAA
CATGGGGGATCATGTAACTCGCCTTGATCGTTGGGAACCGGAGCTGAATGAAGCCATACCAAACGACGAG
CGTGACACCACGATGCCTGTAGCAATGGCAACAACGTTGCGCAAACTATTAACTGGCGAACTACTTACTC
TAGCTTCCCGGCAACAATTAATAGACTGGATGGAGGCGGATAAAGTTGCAGGACCACTTCTGCGCTCGGC
CCTTCCGGCTGGCTGGTTTATTGCTGATAAATCTGGAGCCGGTGAGCGTGGGTCTCGCGGTATCATTGCA
GCACTGGGGCCAGATGGTAAGCCCTCCCGTATCGTAGTTATCTACACGACGGGGAGTCAGGCAACTATGG
ATGAACGAAATAGACAGATCGCTGAGATAGGTGCCTCACTGATTAAGCATTGGTAACTGTCAGACCAAGT
TTACTCATATATACTTTAGATTGATTTAAAACTTCATTTTTAATTTAAAAGGATCTAGGTGAAGATCCTT
TTTGATAATCTCATGACCAAAATCCCTTAACGTGAGTTTTCGTTCCACTGAGCGTCAGACCCCGTAGAAA
AGATCAAAGGATCTTCTTGAGATCCTTTTTTTCTGCGCGTAATCTGCTGCTTGCAAACAAAAAAACCACC
GCTACCAGCGGTGGTTTGTTTGCCGGATCAAGAGCTACCAACTCTTTTTCCGAAGGTAACTGGCTTCAGC
AGAGCGCAGATACCAAATACTGTTCTTCTAGTGTAGCCGTAGTTAGGCCACCACTTCAAGAACTCTGTAG
CACCGCCTACATACCTCGCTCTGCTAATCCTGTTACCAGTGGCTGCTGCCAGTGGCGATAAGTCGTGTCT
TACCGGGTTGGACTCAAGACGATAGTTACCGGATAAGGCGCAGCGGTCGGGCTGAACGGGGGGTTCGTGC
ACACAGCCCAGCTTGGAGCGAACGACCTACACCGAACTGAGATACCTACAGCGTGAGCTATGAGAAAGCG
CCACGCTTCCCGAAGGGAGAAAGGCGGACAGGTATCCGGTAAGCGGCAGGGTCGGAACAGGAGAGCGCAC
GAGGGAGCTTCCAGGGGGAAACGCCTGGTATCTTTATAGTCCTGTCGGGTTTCGCCACCTCTGACTTGAG
CGTCGATTTTTGTGATGCTCGTCAGGGGGGCGGAGCCTATGGAAAAACGCCAGCAACGCGGCCTTTTTAC
GGTTCCTGGCCTTTTGCTGGCCTTTTGCTCACATGTTCTTTCCTGCGTTATCCCCTGATTCTGTGGATAA
CCGTATTACCGCCTTTGAGTGAGCTGATACCGCTCGCCGCAGCCGAACGACCGAGCGCAGCGAGTCAGTG
AGCGAGGAAGCGGAAGAGCGCCCAATACGCAAACCGCCTCTCCCCGCGCGTTGGCCGATTCATTAATGCA
GCTGGCACGACAGGTTTCCCGACTGGAAAGCGGGCAGTGAGCGCAACGCAATTAATGTGAGTTAGCTCAC
TCATTAGGCACCCCAGGCTTTACACTTTATGCTTCCGGCTCGTATGTTGTGTGGAATTGTGAGCGGATAA
CAATTTCACACAGGAAACAGCTATGACCATGATTACGCCAAGCGCGCAATTAACCCTCACTAAAGGGAAC
AAAAGCTGGAGCTGCAAGCTTAATGTAGTCTTATGCAATACTCTTGTAGTCTTGCAACATGGTAACGATG
AGTTAGCAACATGCCTTACAAGGAGAGAAAAAGCACCGTGCATGCCGATTGGTGGAAGTAAGGTGGTACG
ATCGTGCCTTATTAGGAAGGCAACAGACGGGTCTGACATGGATTGGACGAACCACTGAATTGCCGCATTG
CAGAGATATTGTATTTAAGTGCCTAGCTCGATACATAAACGGGTCTCTCTGGTTAGACCAGATCTGAGCC
TGGGAGCTCTCTGGCTAACTAGGGAACCCACTGCTTAAGCCTCAATAAAGCTTGCCTTGAGTGCTTCAAG
TAGTGTGTGCCCGTCTGTTGTGTGACTCTGGTAACTAGAGATCCCTCAGACCCTTTTAGTCAGTGTGGAA
AATCTCTAGCAGTGGCGCCCGAACAGGGACTTGAAAGCGAAAGGGAAACCAGAGGAGCTCTCTCGACGCA
GGACTCGGCTTGCTGAAGCGCGCACGGCAAGAGGCGAGGGGCGGCGACTGGTGAGTACGCCAAAAATTTT
GACTAGCGGAGGCTAGAAGGAGAGAGATGGGTGCGAGAGCGTCAGTATTAAGCGGGGGAGAATTAGATCG
CGATGGGAAAAAATTCGGTTAAGGCCAGGGGGAAAGAAAAAATATAAATTAAAACATATAGTATGGGCAA
GCAGGGAGCTAGAACGATTCGCAGTTAATCCTGGCCTGTTAGAAACATCAGAAGGCTGTAGACAAATACT
GGGACAGCTACAACCATCCCTTCAGACAGGATCAGAAGAACTTAGATCATTATATAATACAGTAGCAACC
CTCTATTGTGTGCATCAAAGGATAGAGATAAAAGACACCAAGGAAGCTTTAGACAAGATAGAGGAAGAGC
AAAACAAAAGTAAGACCACCGCACAGCAAGCGGCCGCTGATCTTCAGACCTGGAGGAGGAGATATGAGGG
ACAATTGGAGAAGTGAATTATATAAATATAAAGTAGTAAAAATTGAACCATTAGGAGTAGCACCCACCAA
GGCAAAGAGAAGAGTGGTGCAGAGAGAAAAAAGAGCAGTGGGAATAGGAGCTTTGTTCCTTGGGTTCTTG
GGAGCAGCAGGAAGCACTATGGGCGCAGCGTCAATGACGCTGACGGTACAGGCCAGACAATTATTGTCTG
GTATAGTGCAGCAGCAGAACAATTTGCTGAGGGCTATTGAGGCGCAACAGCATCTGTTGCAACTCACAGT
CTGGGGCATCAAGCAGCTCCAGGCAAGAATCCTGGCTGTGGAAAGATACCTAAAGGATCAACAGCTCCTG
GGGATTTGGGGTTGCTCTGGAAAACTCATTTGCACCACTGCTGTGCCTTGGAATGCTAGTTGGAGTAATA
AATCTCTGGAACAGATTTGGAATCACACGACCTGGATGGAGTGGGACAGAGAAATTAACAATTACACAAG
CTTAATACACTCCTTAATTGAAGAATCGCAAAACCAGCAAGAAAAGAATGAACAAGAATTATTGGAATTA
GATAAATGGGCAAGTTTGTGGAATTGGTTTAACATAACAAATTGGCTGTGGTATATAAAATTATTCATAA
TGATAGTAGGAGGCTTGGTAGGTTTAAGAATAGTTTTTGCTGTACTTTCTATAGTGAATAGAGTTAGGCA
GGGATATTCACCATTATCGTTTCAGACCCACCTCCCAACCCCGAGGGGACCCGACAGGCCCGAAGGAATA
GAAGAAGAAGGTGGAGAGAGAGACAGAGACAGATCCATTCGATTAGTGAACGGATCTCGACGGTATCGGT
TAACTTTTAAAAGAAAAGGGGGGATTGGGGGGTACAGTGCAGGGGAAAGAATAGTAGACATAATAGCAAC
AGACATACAAACTAAAGAATTACAAAAACAAATTACAAAAATTCAAAATTTTATCGATCACGAGACTAGC
CTCGATCGAGCTAGCTGCAGTAACGCCATTTTGCAAGGCATGGAAAAATACCAAACCAAGAATAGAGAAG
TTCAGATCAAGGGCGGGTACATGAAAATAGCTAACGTTGGGCCAAACAGGATATCTGCGGTGAGCAGTTT
CGGCCCCGGCCCGGGGCCAAGAACAGATGGTCACCGCAGTTTCGGCCCCGGCCCGAGGCCAAGAACAGAT
GGTCCCCAGATATGGCCCAACCCTCAGCAGTTTCTTAAGACCCATCAGATGTTTCCAGGCTCCCCCAAGG
ACCTGAAATGACCCTGCGCCTTATTTGAATTAACCAATCAGCCTGCTTCTCGCTTCTGTTCGCGCGCTTC
TGCTTCCCGAGCTCTATAAAAGAGCTCACAACCCCTCACTCGGCGCGCCAGTCCTCCGACAGACTGAGTC
GGCCGGTGGATCTACCGGTGGATCCACCATGGTGAGCAAGGGCGAGGAGCTGTTCACCGGGGTGGTGCCC
ATCCTGGTCGAGCTGGACGGCGACGTAAACGGCCACAAGTTCAGCGTGTCTGGCGAGGGCGAGGGCGATG
CCACCTACGGCAAGCTGACCCTGAAGTTCATCTGCACCACCGGCAAGCTGCCCGTGCCCTGGCCCACCCT
CGTGACCACCCTGACCTACGGCGTGCAGTGCTTCAGCCGCTACCCCGACCACATGAAGCAGCACGACTTC
TTCAAGTCCGCCATGCCCGAAGGCTACGTCCAGGAGCGCACCATCTTCTTCAAGGACGACGGCAACTACA
AGACCCGCGCCGAGGTGAAGTTCGAGGGCGACACCCTGGTGAACCGCATCGAGCTGAAGGGCATCGACTT
CAAGGAGGACGGCAACATCCTGGGGCACAAGCTGGAGTACAACTACAACAGCCACAACGTCTATATCATG
GCCGACAAGCAGAAGAACGGCATCAAGGCGAACTTCAAGATCCGCCACAACATCGAGGACGGCAGCGTGC
AGCTCGCCGACCACTACCAGCAGAACACCCCCATCGGCGACGGCCCCGTGCTGCTGCCCGACAACCACTA
CCTGAGCACCCAGTCCGCCCTGAGCAAAGACCCCAACGAGAAGCGCGATCACATGGTCCTGCTGGAGTTC
GTGACCGCCGCCGGGATCACTCTCGGCATGGACGAGCTGTACAAGTAATGACGTACGGCGGCCGCCTCGA
CTAGGGATAACAGGGTAATTGTTTGAATGAGGCTTCAGTACTTTACAGAATCGTTGCCTGCACATCTTGG
AAACACTTGCTGGGATTACTTCGACTTCTTAACCCAACAGAAGGCTCGAGAAGGTATATTGCTGTTGACA
GTGAGCGCAGGTGCCAAGAAGTTTCCTAATAGTGAAGCCACAGATGTATTAGGAAACTTCTTGGCACCTT
TGCCTACTGCCTCGGACTTCAAGGGGCTAGAATTCGAGCAATTATCTTGTTTACTAAAACTGAATACCTT
GCTATCTCTTTGATACATTTTTACAAAGCTGAATTAAAATGGTATAAATTAAATCACTTTTTTCAATTGA
CGCGTAATTCTACCGGGTAGGGGAGGCGCTTTTCCCAAGGCAGTCTGGAGCATGCGCTTTAGCAGCCCCG
CTGGGCACTTGGCGCTACACAAGTGGCCTCTGGCCTCGCACACATTCCACATCCACCGGTAGGCGCCAAC
CGGCTCCGTTCTTTGGTGGCCCCTTCGCGCCACCTTCTACTCCTCCCCTAGTCAGGAAGTTCCCCCCCGC
CCCGCAGCTCGCGTCGTGCAGGACGTGACAAATGGAAGTAGCACGTCTCACTAGTCTCGTGCAGATGGAC
AGCACCGCTGAGCAATGGAAGCGGGTAGGCCTTTGGGGCAGCGGCCAATAGCAGCTTTGCTCCTTCGCTT
TCTGGGCTCAGAGGCTGGGAAGGGGTGGGTCCGGGGGCGGGCTCAGGGGCGGGCTCAGGGGCGGGGCGGG
CGCCCGAAGGTCCTCCGGAGGCCCGGCATTCTGCACGCTTCAAAAGCGCACGTCTGCCGCGCTGTTCTCC
TCTTCCTCATCTCCGGGCCTTTCGACCTGCAGCCCAAGCTTACCATGACCGAGTACAAGCCCACGGTGCG
CCTCGCCACCCGCGACGACGTCCCCAGGGCCGTACGCACCCTCGCCGCCGCGTTCGCCGACTACCCCGCC
ACGCGCCACACCGTCGATCCGGACCGCCACATCGAGCGGGTCACCGAGCTGCAAGAACTCTTCCTCACGC
GCGTCGGGCTCGACATCGGCAAGGTGTGGGTCGCGGACGACGGCGCCGCGGTGGCGGTCTGGACCACGCC
GGAGAGCGTCGAAGCGGGGGCGGTGTTCGCCGAGATCGGCCCGCGCATGGCCGAGTTGAGCGGTTCCCGG
CTGGCCGCGCAGCAACAGATGGAAGGCCTCCTGGCGCCGCACCGGCCCAAGGAGCCCGCGTGGTTCCTGG
CCACCGTCGGCGTCTCGCCCGACCACCAGGGCAAGGGTCTGGGCAGCGCCGTCGTGCTCCCCGGAGTGGA
GGCGGCCGAGCGCGCCGGGGTGCCCGCCTTCCTGGAGACCTCCGCGCCCCGCAACCTCCCCTTCTACGAG
CGGCTCGGCTTCACCGTCACCGCCGACGTCGAGGTGCCCGAAGGACCGCGCACCTGGTGCATGACCCGCA
AGCCCGGTGCCTGACGCCCGCCCCACGACCCGCAGCGCCCGACCGAAAGGAGCGCACGACCCCATGCATG
TCGACTTCGAAACGCGTCTGGAACAATCAACCTCTGGATTACAAAATTTGTGAAAGATTGACTGGTATTC
TTAACTATGTTGCTCCTTTTACGCTATGTGGATACGCTGCTTTAATGCCTTTGTATCATGCTATTGCTTC
CCGTATGGCTTTCATTTTCTCCTCCTTGTATAAATCCTGGTTGCTGTCTCTTTATGAGGAGTTGTGGCCC
GTTGTCAGGCAACGTGGCGTGGTGTGCACTGTGTTTGCTGACGCAACCCCCACTGGTTGGGGCATTGCCA
CCACCTGTCAGCTCCTTTCCGGGACTTTCGCTTTCCCCCTCCCTATTGCCACGGCGGAACTCATCGCCGC
CTGCCTTGCCCGCTGCTGGACAGGGGCTCGGCTGTTGGGCACTGACAATTCCGTGGTGTTGTCGGGGAAG
CTGACGTCCTTTCCATGGCTGCTCGCCTGTGTTGCCACCTGGATTCTGCGCGGGACGTCCTTCTGCTACG
TCCCTTCGGCCCTCAATCCAGCGGACCTTCCTTCCCGCGGCCTGCTGCCGGCTCTGCGGCCTCTTCCGCG
TCTTCGCCTTCGCCCTCAGACGAGTCGGATCTCCCTTTGGGCCGCCTCCCCGCCTGGAATTAATTCTGCA
GTCGAGACCTAGAAAAACATGGAGCAATCACAAGTAGCAATACAGCAGCTACCAATGCTGATTGTGCCTG
GCTAGAAGCACAAGAGGAGGAGGAGGTGGGTTTTCCAGTCACACCTCAGGTACCTTTAAGACCAATGACT
TACAAGGCAGCTGTAGATCTTAGCCACTTTTTAAAAGAAAAGGGGGGACTGGAAGGGCTAATTCACTCCC
AACGAAGACAAGATCTGCTTTTTGCTTGTACTGGGTCTCTCTGGTTAGACCAGATCTGAGCCTGGGAGCT
CTCTGGCTAACTAGGGAACCCACTGCTTAAGCCTCAATAAAGCTTGCCTTGAGTGCTTCAAGTAGTGTGT
GCCCGTCTGTTGTGTGACTCTGGTAACTAGAGATCCCTCAGACCCTTTTAGTCAGTGTGGAAAATCTCTA
GCAGTAGTAGTTCATGTCATCTTATTATTCAGTATTTATAACTTGCAAAGAAATGAATATCAGAGAGTGA
GAGGAACTTGTTTATTGCAGCTTATAATGGTTACAAATAAAGCAATAGCATCACAAATTTCACAAATAAA
GCATTTTTTTCACTGCATTCTAGTTGTGGTTTGTCCAAACTCATCAATGTATCTTATCATGTCTGGCTCT
AGCTATCCCGCCCCTAACTCCGCCCATCCCGCCCCTAACTCCGCCCAGTTCCGCCCATTCTCCGCCCCAT
GGCTGACTAATTTTTTTTATTTATGCAGAGGCCGAGGCCGCCTCGGCCTCTGAGCTATTCCAGAAGTAGT
GAGGAGGCTTTTTTGGAGGCCTAGGGACGTACCCAATTCGCCCTATAGTGAGTCGTATTACGCGCGCTCA
CTGGCCGTCGTTTTACAACGTCGTGACTGGGAAAACCCTGGCGTTACCCAACTTAATCGCCTTGCAGCAC
ATCCCCCTTTCGCCAGCTGGCGTAATAGCGAAGAGGCCCGCACCGATCGCCCTTCCCAACAGTTGCGCAG
CCTGAATGGCGAATGGG
[124 nt withheld, positions 8488-8611]
C
[91 nt withheld, positions 8613-8703]
A
[49 nt withheld, positions 8705-8753]
CCTTTGACGTTGGAGTCCACGTTCTTT
[37 nt withheld, positions 8781-8817]
ACCCTATCTCGGTCTATTCTTTTGATTTATAAGGGATTTTGCCGATTTCGGCCTATTGGTTAAAAAATGA
GCTGATTTAACAAAAATTTAACGCGAATTTTAACAAAATATTAACGCTTACAATTTAGGTGGCACTTTTC
GGGGAAATGTG
Features (pLannotate 1.2.2; 28 found; start..end, strand, type, name):
      1..105     +  promoter       AmpR promoter: bla
    106..966     +  CDS            AmpR: β-lactamase; bla; confers resistance to ampicillin, carbenicillin, and related antibiotics
   1137..1725    +  rep_origin     ori: high-copy-number ColE1/pMB1/pBR322/pUC origin of replication
   1908..2000    +  CDS            lacI (fragment): lac repressor; lacI; The lac repressor binds to the lac operator to inhibit transcription in E. coli. This inhibition can be relieved by adding lactose or isopropyl-β-D-thiogalactopyranoside (IPTG).
   2013..2034    +  protein_bind   CAP binding site: CAP binding activates transcription in the presence of cAMP. E. coli catabolite activator protein
   2049..2079    +  promoter       lac promoter: promoter for the E. coli lac operon
   2087..2103    +  protein_bind   lac operator: The lac repressor binds to the lac operator to inhibit transcription in E. coli. This inhibition can be relieved by adding lactose or isopropyl-β-D-thiogalactopyranoside (IPTG). lac repressor encoded by lacI
   2148..2166    +  promoter       T3 promoter: promoter for bacteriophage T3 RNA polymerase
   2194..2420    +  promoter       RSV promoter: Rous sarcoma virus enhancer/promoter
   2421..2601    +  LTR            5' LTR (truncated): truncated 5' long terminal repeat (LTR) from HIV-1
   2648..2773    +  misc_feature   HIV-1 Ψ: packaging signal of human immunodeficiency virus type 1
   2757..3120    +  CDS            HIV-1 gag (fragment): gag protein from human immunodeficiency virus 1; gag
   3266..3499    +  misc_feature   RRE: The Rev response element (RRE) of HIV-1 allows for Rev-dependent mRNA export from the nucleus to the cytoplasm.
   3876..3976    +  CDS            Rev (fragment): human immunodeficiency virus 1 (HIV-1) Rev protein; rev; enhances nuclear export of unspliced and incompletely spliced viral mRNAs
   3995..4112    +  misc_feature   cPPT/CTS: central polypurine tract and central termination sequence of HIV-1
   4150..4551    +  promoter       SFFV promoter: spleen focus-forming virus long terminal repeat (LTR) promoter
   4579..5298    +  CDS            EGFP: the original enhanced GFP (Yang et al., 1996) mammalian codon-optimized
   5534..5660    +  ncRNA          3' miR-30a: sequence downstream of the 71-nt precursor of the human miR-30a microRNA (Zeng et al., 2002) miRNA
   5685..6184    +  promoter       PGK promoter: mouse phosphoglycerate kinase 1 promoter
   6205..6804    +  CDS            PuroR: puromycin N-acetyltransferase; pac from Streptomyces alboniger; confers resistance to puromycin
   6885..7473    +  misc_feature   WPRE: woodchuck hepatitis virus posttranscriptional regulatory element
   7490..7678    +  CDS            nef (fragment): NEF_HV1Z2 - Experimental evidence at protein level: Swiss-Prot protein existence level 1. Extracellular Nef protein targets CD4(+) T-lymphocytes for apoptosis by interacting with CXCR4 surface receptors. From Human immunodeficiency virus type 1 group M subtype D (isolate Z2/CDC-Z34) (HIV-1).
   7680..7913    +  LTR            3' LTR (ΔU3): self-inactivating 3' long terminal repeat (LTR) from HIV-1
   7985..8106    +  polyA_signal   SV40 poly(A) signal: SV40 polyadenylation signal
   8146..8281    +  rep_origin     SV40 ori: SV40 origin of replication
   8302..8320    -  promoter       T7 promoter: promoter for bacteriophage T7 RNA polymerase
   8328..8483    +  CDS            lacZα (fragment): LacZα fragment of β-galactosidase; lacZ fragment
   8488..8916    +  rep_origin     f1 ori (sequence partly withheld): f1 bacteriophage origin of replication; arrow indicates direction of (+) strand synthesis
