[The description below was written by a language model from this plasmid's Addgene catalogue record and pLannotate feature annotations shown in this document.]
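Description:
SGEP-shRLuc-802 is a third-generation, self-inactivating lentiviral vector on the pRRL backbone that expresses a microRNA-embedded control shRNA. It is maintained in E. coli through a high-copy ColE1/pUC-type origin with ampicillin selection (AmpR), and it also carries an f1 origin plus residual lac/lacZα, T3 and T7 cloning-vector elements. The viral portion begins with an RSV promoter fused to a truncated HIV-1 5′ LTR, which allows Tat-independent production of genomic RNA. This is followed by the Ψ packaging signal with a gag fragment, the RRE for Rev-dependent nuclear export, and the cPPT/CTS. A WPRE, a ΔU3 3′ LTR and an SV40 poly(A) signal close the transfer cassette, and an SV40 origin lies just downstream.

The payload is arranged as the name suggests: an SFFV promoter drives EGFP, and the shRNA sits in the 3′ region of that same transcript within a miR-30-type context. Only the 3′ miR-30a flank is annotated, with an unannotated gap after EGFP where the 97 bp insert and its 5′ flank presumably sit. GFP fluorescence therefore reports expression of the transcript that carries the hairpin. A separate mouse PGK promoter drives puromycin N-acetyltransferase for selecting transduced mammalian cells.

The insert, shRLuc, is recorded simply as a control shRNA. The name points to Renilla luciferase as the target, although the catalogue lists the species as human. The construct would typically serve as a non-targeting control alongside gene-specific shRNAs in the same backbone. The record also tags the vector type as CRISPR, but no Cas or guide RNA elements appear in the feature table.
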