Addgene plasmid #188668: SGEP-shRLuc-802
Purpose: control shRNA
Depositing lab: Lewis Cantley. Depositing organization: Cornell University.
Backbone
  Vector backbone: pRRL
  Vector type: Lentiviral, CRISPR
Growth in bacteria
  Bacterial resistance: Ampicillin, 100 μg/mL
  Growth temperature: 30°C
  Growth strain: NEB Stable
  Copy number: High Copy
Gene/Insert
  Gene/Insert name: shRLuc
  gRNA/shRNA sequence: TGCTGTTGACAGTGAGCGCAGGTGCCAAGAAGTTTCCTAATAGTGAAGCCACAGATGTATTAGGAAACTTCTTGGCACCTTTGCCTACTGCCTCGGA
  Species: H. sapiens (human)
  Insert size (bp): 97
  Mutation: WT
  Cloning method: Restriction Enzyme; 5′ cloning site Unknown (unknown if destroyed)
Terms and licenses: Academic/Nonprofit Terms; Industry Terms: Not Available to Industry
How to cite: SGEP-shRLuc-802 was a gift from Lewis Cantley (Addgene plasmid # 188668 ; http://n2t.net/addgene:188668 ; RRID:Addgene_188668)
